>Addgene plasmid #214988 | pcDNA3.1-ccdB-TwinStrep | addgene full sequence | sequence record 440022 | Addgene NGS Result
GACGGATCGGGAGATCTCCCGATCCCCTATGGTGCACTCTCAGTACAATCTGCTCTGATGCCGCATAGTT
AAGCCAGTATCTGCTCCCTGCTTGTGTGTTGGAGGTCGCTGAGTAGTGCGCGAGCAAAATTTAAGCTACA
ACAAGGCAAGGCTTGACCGACAATTGCATGAAGAATCTGCTTAGGGTTAGGCGTTTTGCGCTGCTTCGCG
ATGTACGGGCCAGATATACGCGTTGACATTGATTATTGACTAGTTATTAATAGTAATCAATTACGGGGTC
ATTAGTTCATAGCCCATATATGGAGTTCCGCGTTACATAACTTACGGTAAATGGCCCGCCTGGCTGACCG
CCCAACGACCCCCGCCCATTGACGTCAATAATGACGTATGTTCCCATAGTAACGCCAATAGGGACTTTCC
ATTGACGTCAATGGGTGGAGTATTTACGGTAAACTGCCCACTTGGCAGTACATCAAGTGTATCATATGCC
AAGTACGCCCCCTATTGACGTCAATGACGGTAAATGGCCCGCCTGGCATTATGCCCAGTACATGACCTTA
TGGGACTTTCCTACTTGGCAGTACATCTACGTATTAGTCATCGCTATTACCATGGTGATGCGGTTTTGGC
AGTACATCAATGGGCGTGGATAGCGGTTTGACTCACGGGGATTTCCAAGTCTCCACCCCATTGACGTCAA
TGGGAGTTTGTTTTGGCACCAAAATCAACGGGACTTTCCAAAATGTCGTAACAACTCCGCCCCATTGACG
CAAATGGGCGGTAGGCGTGTACGGTGGGAGGTCTATATAAGCAGAGCTCTCTGGCTAACTAGAGAACCCA
CTGCTTACTGGCTTATCGAAATTAATACGACTCACTATAGGGAGACCCAAGCTGGCTAGCGTTTAAACTT
AAGCTTGGTACCGAGCTCGGATCCACTAGTCCAGTGTGGTGGAATTCTGCAGATATCAACAAGTTTGTAC
AAAAAAGCTGAACGAGAAACGTAAAATGATATAAATATCAATATATTAAATTAGATTTTGCATAAAAAAC
AGACTACATAATACTGTAAAACACAACATATCCAGTCACTATGGCGGCCGCATTAGGCACCCCAGGCTTT
ACACTTTATGCTTCCGGCTCGTATAATGTGTGGATTTTGAGTTAGGATCCGTCGAGATTTTCAGGAGCTA
AGGAAGCTAAAATGGAGAAAAAAATCACTGGATATACCACCGTTGATATATCCCAATGGCATCGTAAAGA
ACATTTTGAGGCATTTCAGTCAGTTGCTCAATGTACCTATAACCAGACCGTTCAGCTGGATATTACGGCC
TTTTTAAAGACCGTAAAGAAAAATAAGCACAAGTTTTATCCGGCCTTTATTCACATTCTTGCCCGCCTGA
TGAATGCTCATCCGGAATTCCGTATGGCAATGAAAGACGGTGAGCTGGTGATATGGGATAGTGTTCACCC
TTGTTACACCGTTTTCCATGAGCAAACTGAAACGTTTTCATCGCTCTGGAGTGAATACCACGACGATTTC
CGGCAGTTTCTACACATATATTCGCAAGATGTGGCGTGTTACGGTGAAAACCTGGCCTATTTCCCTAAAG
GGTTTATTGAGAATATGTTTTTCGTCTCAGCCAATCCCTGGGTGAGTTTCACCAGTTTTGATTTAAACGT
GGCCAATATGGACAACTTCTTCGCCCCCGTTTTCACCATGGGCAAATATTATACGCAAGGCGACAAGGTG
CTGATGCCGCTGGCGATTCAGGTTCATCATGCCGTTTGTGATGGCTTCCATGTCGGCAGAATGCTTAATG
AATTACAACAGTACTGCGATGAGTGGCAGGGCGGGGCGTAAAGATCTGGATCCGGCTTACTAAAAGCCAG
ATAACAGTATGCGTATTTGCGCGCTGATTTTTGCGGTATAAGAATATATACTGATATGTATACCCGAAGT
ATGTCAAAAAGAGGTATGCTATGAAGCAGCGTATTACAGTGACAGTTGACAGCGACAGCTATCAGTTGCT
CAAGGCATATATGATGTCAATATCTCCGGTCTGGTAAGCACAACCATGCAGAATGAAGCCCGTCGTCTGC
GTGCCGAACGCTGGAAAGCGGAAAATCAGGAAGGGATGGCTGAGGTCGCCCGGTTTATTGAAATGAACGG
CTCTTTTGCTGACGAGAACAGGGGCTGGTGAAATGCAGTTTAAGGTTTACACCTATAAAAGAGAGAGCCG
TTATCGTCTGTTTGTGGATGTACAGAGTGATATTATTGACACGCCCGGGCGACGGATGGTGATCCCCCTG
GCCAGTGCACGTCTGCTGTCAGATAAAGTCTCCCGTGAACTTTACCCGGTGGTGCATATCGGGGATGAAA
GCTGGCGCATGATGACCACCGATATGGCCAGTGTGCCGGTCTCCGTTATCGGGGAAGAAGTGGCTGATCT
CAGCCACCGCGAAAATGACATCAAAAACGCCATTAACCTGATGTTCTGGGGAATATAAATGTCAGGCTCC
CTTATACACAGCCAGTCTGCAGGTCGACCATAGTGACTGGATATGTTGTGTTTTACAGTATTATGTAGTC
TGTTTTTTATGCAAAATCTAATTTAATATATTGATATTTATATCATTTTACGTTTCTCGTTCAGCTTTCT
TGTACAAAGTGGTTAGTGCATGGAGCCATCCGCAGTTTGAAAAAGGTGGTGGTAGCGGTGGTGGTTCAGG
TGGTAGTGCATGGTCACACCCTCAGTTTGAGAAATGATAACTCGAGTCTAGAGGGCCCGTTTAAACCCGC
TGATCAGCCTCGACTGTGCCTTCTAGTTGCCAGCCATCTGTTGTTTGCCCCTCCCCCGTGCCTTCCTTGA
CCCTGGAAGGTGCCACTCCCACTGTCCTTTCCTAATAAAATGAGGAAATTGCATCGCATTGTCTGAGTAG
GTGTCATTCTATTCTGGGGGGTGGGGTGGGGCAGGACAGCAAGGGGAAGACAATAGCAGGCATGCTGGGG
ATGCGGTGGGCTCTATGGCTTCTGAGGCGGAAAGAACCAGCTGGGGCTCTAGGGGGTATCCCC
[124 nt withheld, positions 3074-3197]
C
[91 nt withheld, positions 3199-3289]
A
[49 nt withheld, positions 3291-3339]
CCTTTGACGTTGGAGTCCACGTTCTTT
[37 nt withheld, positions 3367-3403]
ACCCTATCTCGGTCTATTCTTTTGATTTATAAGGGATTTTGCCGATTTCGGCCTATTGGTTAAAAAATGA
GCTGATTTAACAAAAATTTAACGCGAATTAATTCTGTGGAATGTGTGTCAGTTAGGGTGTGGAAAGTCCC
CAGGCTCCCCAGCAGGCAGAAGTATGCAAAGCATGCATCTCAATTAGTCAGCAACCAGGTGTGGAAAGTC
CCCAGGCTCCCCAGCAGGCAGAAGTATGCAAAGCATGCATCTCAATTAGTCAGCAACCATAGTCCCGCCC
CTAACTCCGCCCATCCCGCCCCTAACTCCGCCCAGTTCCGCCCATTCTCCGCCCCATGGCTGACTAATTT
TTTTTATTTATGCAGAGGCCGAGGCCGCCTCTGCCTCTGAGCTATTCCAGAAGTAGTGAGGAGGCTTTTT
TGGAGGCCTAGGCTTTTGCAAAAAGCTCCCGGGAGCTTGTATATCCATTTTCGGATCTGATCAGCACGTG
ATGAAAAAGCCTGAACTCACCGCGACGTCTGTCGAGAAGTTTCTGATCGAAAAGTTCGACAGCGTCTCCG
ACCTGATGCAGCTCTCGGAGGGCGAAGAATCTCGTGCTTTCAGCTTCGATGTAGGAGGGCGTGGATATGT
CCTGCGGGTAAATAGCTGCGCCGATGGTTTCTACAAAGATCGTTATGTTTATCGGCACTTTGCATCGGCC
GCGCTCCCGATTCCGGAAGTGCTTGACATTGGGGAATTCAGCGAGAGCCTGACCTATTGCATCTCCCGCC
GTGCACAGGGTGTCACGTTGCAAGACCTGCCTGAAACCGAACTGCCCGCTGTTCTGCAGCCGGTCGCGGA
GGCCATGGATGCGATCGCTGCGGCCGATCTTAGCCAGACGAGCGGGTTCGGCCCATTCGGACCGCAAGGA
ATCGGTCAATACACTACATGGCGTGATTTCATATGCGCGATTGCTGATCCCCATGTGTATCACTGGCAAA
CTGTGATGGACGACACCGTCAGTGCGTCCGTCGCGCAGGCTCTCGATGAGCTGATGCTTTGGGCCGAGGA
CTGCCCCGAAGTCCGGCACCTCGTGCACGCGGATTTCGGCTCCAACAATGTCCTGACGGACAATGGCCGC
ATAACAGCGGTCATTGACTGGAGCGAGGCGATGTTCGGGGATTCCCAATACGAGGTCGCCAACATCTTCT
TCTGGAGGCCGTGGTTGGCTTGTATGGAGCAGCAGACGCGCTACTTCGAGCGGAGGCATCCGGAGCTTGC
AGGATCGCCGCGGCTCCGGGCGTATATGCTCCGCATTGGTCTTGACCAACTCTATCAGAGCTTGGTTGAC
GGCAATTTCGATGATGCAGCTTGGGCGCAGGGTCGATGCGACGCAATCGTCCGATCCGGAGCCGGGACTG
TCGGGCGTACACAAATCGCCCGCAGAAGCGCGGCCGTCTGGACCGATGGCTGTGTAGAAGTACTCGCCGA
TAGTGGAAACCGACGCCCCAGCACTCGTCCGAGGGCAAAGGAATAGCACGTGCTACGAGATTTCGATTCC
ACCGCCGCCTTCTATGAAAGGTTGGGCTTCGGAATCGTTTTCCGGGACGCCGGCTGGATGATCCTCCAGC
GCGGGGATCTCATGCTGGAGTTCTTCGCCCACCCCAACTTGTTTATTGCAGCTTATAATGGTTACAAATA
AAGCAATAGCATCACAAATTTCACAAATAAAGCATTTTTTTCACTGCATTCTAGTTGTGGTTTGTCCAAA
CTCATCAATGTATCTTATCATGTCTGTATACCGTCGACCTCTAGCTAGAGCTTGGCGTAATCATGGTCAT
AGCTGTTTCCTGTGTGAAATTGTTATCCGCTCACAATTCCACACAACATACGAGCCGGAAGCATAAAGTG
TAAAGCCTGGGGTGCCTAATGAGTGAGCTAACTCACATTAATTGCGTTGCGCTCACTGCCCGCTTTCCAG
TCGGGAAACCTGTCGTGCCAGCTGCATTAATGAATCGGCCAACGCGCGGGGAGAGGCGGTTTGCGTATTG
GGCGCTCTTCCGCTTCCTCGCTCACTGACTCGCTGCGCTCGGTCGTTCGGCTGCGGCGAGCGGTATCAGC
TCACTCAAAGGCGGTAATACGGTTATCCACAGAATCAGGGGATAACGCAGGAAAGAACATGTGAGCAAAA
GGCCAGCAAAAGGCCAGGAACCGTAAAAAGGCCGCGTTGCTGGCGTTTTTCCATAGGCTCCGCCCCCCTG
ACGAGCATCACAAAAATCGACGCTCAAGTCAGAGGTGGCGAAACCCGACAGGACTATAAAGATACCAGGC
GTTTCCCCCTGGAAGCTCCCTCGTGCGCTCTCCTGTTCCGACCCTGCCGCTTACCGGATACCTGTCCGCC
TTTCTCCCTTCGGGAAGCGTGGCGCTTTCTCATAGCTCACGCTGTAGGTATCTCAGTTCGGTGTAGGTCG
TTCGCTCCAAGCTGGGCTGTGTGCACGAACCCCCCGTTCAGCCCGACCGCTGCGCCTTATCCGGTAACTA
TCGTCTTGAGTCCAACCCGGTAAGACACGACTTATCGCCACTGGCAGCAGCCACTGGTAACAGGATTAGC
AGAGCGAGGTATGTAGGCGGTGCTACAGAGTTCTTGAAGTGGTGGCCTAACTACGGCTACACTAGAAGAA
CAGTATTTGGTATCTGCGCTCTGCTGAAGCCAGTTACCTTCGGAAAAAGAGTTGGTAGCTCTTGATCCGG
CAAACAAACCACCGCTGGTAGCGGTGGTTTTTTTGTTTGCAAGCAGCAGATTACGCGCAGAAAAAAAGGA
TCTCAAGAAGATCCTTTGATCTTTTCTACGGGGTCTGACGCTCAGTGGAACGAAAACTCACGTTAAGGGA
TTTTGGTCATGAGATTATCAAAAAGGATCTTCACCTAGATCCTTTTAAATTAAAAATGAAGTTTTAAATC
AATCTAAAGTATATATGAGTAAACTTGGTCTGACAGTTACCAATGCTTAATCAGTGAGGCACCTATCTCA
GCGATCTGTCTATTTCGTTCATCCATAGTTGCCTGACTCCCCGTCGTGTAGATAACTACGATACGGGAGG
GCTTACCATCTGGCCCCAGTGCTGCAATGATACCGCGAGACCCACGCTCACCGGCTCCAGATTTATCAGC
AATAAACCAGCCAGCCGGAAGGGCCGAGCGCAGAAGTGGTCCTGCAACTTTATCCGCCTCCATCCAGTCT
ATTAATTGTTGCCGGGAAGCTAGAGTAAGTAGTTCGCCAGTTAATAGTTTGCGCAACGTTGTTGCCATTG
CTACAGGCATCGTGGTGTCACGCTCGTCGTTTGGTATGGCTTCATTCAGCTCCGGTTCCCAACGATCAAG
GCGAGTTACATGATCCCCCATGTTGTGCAAAAAAGCGGTTAGCTCCTTCGGTCCTCCGATCGTTGTCAGA
AGTAAGTTGGCCGCAGTGTTATCACTCATGGTTATGGCAGCACTGCATAATTCTCTTACTGTCATGCCAT
CCGTAAGATGCTTTTCTGTGACTGGTGAGTACTCAACCAAGTCATTCTGAGAATAGTGTATGCGGCGACC
GAGTTGCTCTTGCCCGGCGTCAATACGGGATAATACCGCGCCACATAGCAGAACTTTAAAAGTGCTCATC
ATTGGAAAACGTTCTTCGGGGCGAAAACTCTCAAGGATCTTACCGCTGTTGAGATCCAGTTCGATGTAAC
CCACTCGTGCACCCAACTGATCTTCAGCATCTTTTACTTTCACCAGCGTTTCTGGGTGAGCAAAAACAGG
AAGGCAAAATGCCGCAAAAAAGGGAATAAGGGCGACACGGAAATGTTGAATACTCATACTCTTCCTTTTT
CAATATTATTGAAGCATTTATCAGGGTTATTGTCTCATGAGCGGATACATATTTGAATGTATTTAGAAAA
ATAAACAAATAGGGGTTCCGCGCACATTTCCCCGAAAAGTGCCACCTGACGTC
Features (pLannotate 1.2.2; 26 found; start..end, strand, type, name):
     28..80      -  misc_feature   bom (fragment): basis of mobility region from pBR322
    235..614     +  enhancer       CMV enhancer: human cytomegalovirus immediate early enhancer
    615..818     +  promoter       CMV promoter: human cytomegalovirus (CMV) immediate early promoter
    814..847     +  LTR            5' LTR (truncated) (fragment): truncated 5' long terminal repeat (LTR) from HIV-1
    863..881     +  promoter       T7 promoter: promoter for bacteriophage T7 RNA polymerase
    969..1093    +  protein_bind   attR1: mutant version of attR; recombination site for the Gateway® LR reaction LR Clonase™
   1118..1148    +  promoter       lac UV5 promoter: E. coli lac promoter with an "up" mutation
   1172..1201    +  promoter       cat promoter (fragment): promoter of the E. coli cat gene encoding chloramphenicol acetyltransferase
   1202..1861    +  CDS            CmR: chloramphenicol acetyltransferase; cat; confers resistance to chloramphenicol
   2040..2198    +  CDS            ccdA (fragment): CCDA_ECO57 - Also known as H, letA. Experimental evidence at protein level: Swiss-Prot protein existence level 1. Antitoxin component of a type II toxin-antitoxin (TA) system which inhibits the post-segregational killing (PSK) of plasmid-free cells, also referred to as a plasmid addiction system. Binds to and blocks the activity of CcdB; will also remove bound CcdB protein from the CcdB-GyrA complex by forming a CcdA-CcdB complex, a process termed rejuvenation. Functions as a transcriptional corepressor for the ccdAB operon, repression also requires CcdB (By similarity). From Escherichia coli
   2203..2505    +  CDS            ccdB: CCDB_ECOLI - Also known as G, letB, letD. Experimental evidence at protein level: Swiss-Prot protein existence level 1. Toxic component of a type II toxin-antitoxin (TA) system, functioning in plasmid maintainence. Responsible for the post- segregational killing (PSK) of plasmid-free cells, also referred to as a plasmid addiction system. Half-life of over 2 hours. Cell killing by CcdB is accompanied by filamentation, defects in chromosome and plasmid segregation, defects in cell division, formation of anucleate cells, decreased DNA synthesis and plasmid loss. Interferes with the activity of DN
   2549..2673    -  protein_bind   attR2: mutant version of attR; recombination site for the Gateway® LR reaction LR Clonase™
   2814..2925    +  polyA_signal   bGH poly(A) signal: bovine growth hormone polyadenylation signal
   3032..3053    +  promoter       SV40 promoter (fragment): SV40 enhancer and early promoter
   3074..3502    +  rep_origin     f1 ori (sequence partly withheld): f1 bacteriophage origin of replication; arrow indicates direction of (+) strand synthesis
   3516..3845    +  promoter       SV40 promoter: SV40 enhancer and early promoter
   3894..4919    +  CDS            HygR: aminoglycoside phosphotransferase from E. coli; aph(4)-Ia; confers resistance to hygromycin
   4929..5054    +  CDS            ble (fragment): BLE_KLEPN - Experimental evidence at protein level: Swiss-Prot protein existence level 1. Binding protein with a strong affinity to the bleomycin family of antibiotics. Binds to CL990; an antimitotic-antibiotic compound. From Klebsiella pneumoniae.
   5049..5170    +  polyA_signal   SV40 poly(A) signal: SV40 polyadenylation signal
   5243..5259    -  protein_bind   lac operator: The lac repressor binds to the lac operator to inhibit transcription in E. coli. This inhibition can be relieved by adding lactose or isopropyl-β-D-thiogalactopyranoside (IPTG). lac repressor encoded by lacI
   5267..5297    -  promoter       lac promoter: promoter for the E. coli lac operon
   5312..5333    -  protein_bind   CAP binding site: CAP binding activates transcription in the presence of cAMP. E. coli catabolite activator protein
   5346..5438    -  CDS            lacI (fragment): lac repressor; lacI; The lac repressor binds to the lac operator to inhibit transcription in E. coli. This inhibition can be relieved by adding lactose or isopropyl-β-D-thiogalactopyranoside (IPTG).
   5621..6209    -  rep_origin     ori: high-copy-number ColE1/pMB1/pBR322/pUC origin of replication
   6380..7240    -  CDS            AmpR: β-lactamase; bla; confers resistance to ampicillin, carbenicillin, and related antibiotics
   7241..7345    -  promoter       AmpR promoter: bla
