[The description below was written by a language model from this plasmid's Addgene catalogue record and pLannotate feature annotations shown in this document.]
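Description:
pcDNA3.1-ccdB-TwinStrep is an empty Gateway destination vector built on the pcDNA3.1 backbone for transient expression of C-terminally TwinStrep-tagged proteins in mammalian cells. According to the depositor comments, it was derived from a related 3xFLAG-V5 destination vector by swapping the tag. In bacteria it replicates from a high-copy ColE1/pUC-type origin and carries an ampicillin resistance gene on the backbone. An f1 origin is also present. Because the Gateway cassette encodes the CcdB gyrase toxin, the unrecombined plasmid must be maintained in a ccdB-tolerant strain. It is selected with both ampicillin and chloramphenicol, the latter through the CmR gene inside the cassette.

The expression unit consists of the CMV immediate-early enhancer and promoter, followed by a T7 promoter, then the attR1–CmR–ccdB–attR2 cassette and a bovine growth hormone polyadenylation signal. In an LR recombination reaction with an entry clone, the region between the attR sites is replaced by the gene of interest. Loss of ccdB then allows growth in standard E. coli strains, providing counter-selection against unrecombined vector. An open reading frame lacking a stop codon would be expected to read through attR2-derived sequence into the backbone-encoded TwinStrep tag. That tag is not annotated in the feature table but presumably lies in the unannotated stretch between attR2 and the bGH signal. The tag supports Strep-Tactin affinity purification and detection of the expressed protein.

The table also shows an SV40 promoter driving a hygromycin resistance gene with an SV40 polyadenylation signal, which could allow selection in mammalian cells, although the stated purpose is transient expression. Small fragments annotated as an HIV-1 LTR, ble and lacI appear to be backbone remnants or incidental matches.
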