Addgene plasmid #214988: pcDNA3.1-ccdB-TwinStrep
Purpose: (Empty Backbone) Gateway compatible empty vector (transient mammalian expression) with a C-terminal TwinStrep tag
Depositing lab: Wade Harper. Depositing organization: Harvard Medical School.
Backbone
  Vector backbone: pcDNA3.1
  Vector type: Mammalian Expression
  Tag / fusion protein: TwinStrep (C terminal on backbone)
Growth in bacteria
  Bacterial resistance: Chloramphenicol and Ampicillin, 25 & 100 μg/mL
  Growth temperature: 37°C
  Growth strain: ccdB Survival
  Copy number: High Copy
Gene/Insert
  Gene/Insert name: None
  Tag / fusion protein: TwinStrep (C terminal on backbone)
Terms and licenses: Academic/Nonprofit Terms; Industry Terms: Not Available to Industry
Depositor comments: Swapped tags from pcDNA3.1-ccdB-3xFLAG-V5 (addgene #87063)
How to cite: pcDNA3.1-ccdB-TwinStrep was a gift from Wade Harper (Addgene plasmid # 214988 ; http://n2t.net/addgene:214988 ; RRID:Addgene_214988)
